Addgene plasmid #190970: pET-PLS-KP6-C93A-C96A_rpoA-C
Purpose: Test the C-to-U editing activity of KP6:C93A/C96A on AtrpoA editing site, in E. coli
Depositing lab: Bernard Gutmann. Depositing organization: EditForce, Inc. Publication: U-to-C RNA editing by synthetic PPR-DYW proteins in bacteria and human culture cells. Ichinose M, Kawabata M, Akaiwa Y, Shimajiri Y, Nakamura I, Tamai T, Nakamura T, Yagi Y, Gutmann B. Commun Biol. 2022 Sep 15;5(1):968. doi: 10.1038/s42003-022-03927-3. PubMed 36109586.
Backbone
  Vector backbone: pET21b
  Vector type: Bacterial Expression
Growth in bacteria
  Bacterial resistance: Ampicillin, 100 μg/mL
  Growth temperature: 37°C
  Growth strain: DH5alpha
  Copy number: Low Copy
Gene/Insert
  Gene/Insert name: PLS-KP6
  Species: Synthetic
  Mutation: DYW-KP:C93A/C96A
  Promoter: T7
  Tag / fusion protein: His (N terminal on insert)
  Cloning method: Ligation Independent Cloning
Terms and licenses: Academic/Nonprofit Terms; Industry Terms: Not Available to Industry
How to cite: pET-PLS-KP6-C93A-C96A_rpoA-C was a gift from Bernard Gutmann (Addgene plasmid # 190970 ; http://n2t.net/addgene:190970 ; RRID:Addgene_190970)
