[The description below was written by a language model from this plasmid's Addgene catalogue record and pLannotate feature annotations shown in this document.]
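Description:
pET-PLS-KP6-C93A-C96A_rpoA-C is a bacterial expression plasmid built on the pET21b backbone, designed to test RNA editing by a synthetic pentatricopeptide repeat (PPR) protein in E. coli. It is selected with ampicillin through the bla (AmpR) gene. Replication relies on a pBR322-type ColE1 origin accompanied by the bom site and the rop gene, consistent with its listing as low copy. An f1 origin is also present. The backbone supplies lacI under its own promoter, so the T7 promoter/lac operator cassette stays repressed until induced with IPTG in a host that provides T7 RNA polymerase.

The payload is a synthetic PLS-type PPR array fused to a DYW-type domain (PLS-KP6) carrying the substitutions C93A and C96A in the DYW-KP domain. The annotated reading frame begins downstream of the T7 gene 10 ribosome binding site. It contains a T7 tag leader, a thioredoxin fragment that probably acts as a solubility partner, and a short segment matching a His/TEV-type tag, in line with the catalogued N-terminal His tag. The PPR array itself lies in a stretch the automated annotation leaves unlabelled. This stretch is followed by a region with homology to the Arabidopsis DYW1 editing factor, which corresponds to the DYW domain. A further His-tag match and the T7 terminator lie at the 3' end.

According to the name and stated purpose, the construct also carries the Arabidopsis rpoA editing site in its C form as the target. However, the feature table does not mark where that site is located. The plasmid is used to assay the C-to-U editing activity of the C93A/C96A variant on this site. The record does not state the rationale for the two mutations.
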