Features (pLannotate 1.2.2; 22 found; start..end, strand, type, name):
     12..440     +  rep_origin     f1 ori (sequence partly withheld): f1 bacteriophage origin of replication; arrow indicates direction of (+) strand synthesis
    493..597     +  promoter       AmpR promoter: bla
    598..1458    +  CDS            AmpR: β-lactamase; bla; confers resistance to ampicillin, carbenicillin, and related antibiotics
   1629..2217    +  rep_origin     ori: high-copy-number ColE1/pMB1/pBR322/pUC origin of replication
   2403..2542    -  misc_feature   bom: basis of mobility region from pBR322
   2644..2835    -  CDS            rop: Rop protein, which maintains plasmids at low copy number; rop
   2852..3232    +  CDS            YPB1_ECOLX: Protein predicted: Swiss-Prot protein existence level 4. From Escherichia coli.
   3304..3595    -  CDS            TcR (fragment): tetracycline efflux protein; tet; confers resistance to tetracycline
   3610..3631    -  protein_bind   CAP binding site: CAP binding activates transcription in the presence of cAMP. E. coli catabolite activator protein
   3644..4726    -  CDS            lacI: lac repressor; lacI; The lac repressor binds to the lac operator to inhibit transcription in E. coli. This inhibition can be relieved by adding lactose or isopropyl-β-D-thiogalactopyranoside (IPTG).
   4727..4804    -  promoter       lacI promoter: lacI
   4812..5091    -  CDS            TcR (fragment): tetracycline efflux protein; tet; confers resistance to tetracycline
   5113..5131    +  promoter       T7 promoter: promoter for bacteriophage T7 RNA polymerase
   5132..5156    +  protein_bind   lac operator: The lac repressor binds to the lac operator to inhibit transcription in E. coli. This inhibition can be relieved by adding lactose or isopropyl-β-D-thiogalactopyranoside (IPTG). lac repressor encoded by lacI
   5171..5193    +  RBS            RBS: efficient ribosome binding site from bacteriophage T7 gene 10 (Olins and Rangwala, 1989)
   5201..5233    +  CDS            T7 tag (gene 10 leader): leader peptide from bacteriophage T7 gene 10 promotes efficient translation in E. coli
   5248..5572    +  CDS            TrxA (fragment): E. coli thioredoxin; trxA
   5621..5640    +  CDS            capTEV™ (fragment): composite tag for in vivo biotinylation, TEV protease cleavage, and 6xHis tagging
   7163..7468    +  CDS            DYW1 (fragment): PPR74_ARATH - Also known as PCMP-H50. Experimental evidence at protein level: Swiss-Prot protein existence level 1. Plays a major role in single RNA editing events in chloroplasts. Acts as a site-recognition transacting factor involved in the edition of the site 1 of ndhD (ndhD-1 site corresponding to cytidine-2), which is a plastid-encoded subunit of the NADH- plastoquinone oxidoreductase. The interaction with CRR4 is required for its function in editing the ndhD-1 site. From Arabidopsis thaliana (Mouse-ear cress).
   7528..7545    +  CDS            9xHis (fragment): 9xHis affinity tag
   7555..7604    +  CDS            SET1 (fragment): solubility-enhancement tag derived from T7 phage gene 10B
   7612..7659    +  terminator     T7 terminator: transcription terminator for bacteriophage T7 RNA polymerase
>Addgene plasmid #190970 | pET-PLS-KP6-C93A-C96A_rpoA-C | addgene full sequence | sequence record 376071 | Addgene NGS Result
TGGCGAATGGG
[124 nt withheld, positions 12-135]
C
[91 nt withheld, positions 137-227]
A
[49 nt withheld, positions 229-277]
CCTTTGACGTTGGAGTCCACGTTCTTT
[37 nt withheld, positions 305-341]
ACCCTATCTCGGTCTATTCTTTTGATTTATAAGGGATTTTGCCGATTTCGGCCTATTGGTTAAAAAATGA
GCTGATTTAACAAAAATTTAACGCGAATTTTAACAAAATATTAACGCTTACAATTTAGGTGGCACTTTTC
GGGGAAATGTGCGCGGAACCCCTATTTGTTTATTTTTCTAAATACATTCAAATATGTATCCGCTCATGAG
ACAATAACCCTGATAAATGCTTCAATAATATTGAAAAAGGAAGAGTATGAGTATTCAACATTTCCGTGTC
GCCCTTATTCCCTTTTTTGCGGCATTTTGCCTTCCTGTTTTTGCTCACCCAGAAACGCTGGTGAAAGTAA
AAGATGCTGAAGATCAGTTGGGTGCACGAGTGGGTTACATCGAACTGGATCTCAACAGCGGTAAGATCCT
TGAGAGTTTTCGCCCCGAAGAACGTTTTCCAATGATGAGCACTTTTAAAGTTCTGCTATGTGGCGCGGTA
TTATCCCGTATTGACGCCGGGCAAGAGCAACTCGGTCGCCGCATACACTATTCTCAGAATGACTTGGTTG
AGTACTCACCAGTCACAGAAAAGCATCTTACGGATGGCATGACAGTAAGAGAATTATGCAGTGCTGCCAT
AACCATGAGTGATAACACTGCGGCCAACTTACTTCTGACAACGATCGGAGGACCGAAGGAGCTAACCGCT
TTTTTGCACAACATGGGGGATCATGTAACTCGCCTTGATCGTTGGGAACCGGAGCTGAATGAAGCCATAC
CAAACGACGAGCGTGACACCACGATGCCTGCAGCAATGGCAACAACGTTGCGCAAACTATTAACTGGCGA
ACTACTTACTCTAGCTTCCCGGCAACAATTAATAGACTGGATGGAGGCGGATAAAGTTGCAGGACCACTT
CTGCGCTCGGCCCTTCCGGCTGGCTGGTTTATTGCTGATAAATCTGGAGCCGGTGAGCGTGGGTCTCGCG
GTATCATTGCAGCACTGGGGCCAGATGGTAAGCCCTCCCGTATCGTAGTTATCTACACGACGGGGAGTCA
GGCAACTATGGATGAACGAAATAGACAGATCGCTGAGATAGGTGCCTCACTGATTAAGCATTGGTAACTG
TCAGACCAAGTTTACTCATATATACTTTAGATTGATTTAAAACTTCATTTTTAATTTAAAAGGATCTAGG
TGAAGATCCTTTTTGATAATCTCATGACCAAAATCCCTTAACGTGAGTTTTCGTTCCACTGAGCGTCAGA
CCCCGTAGAAAAGATCAAAGGATCTTCTTGAGATCCTTTTTTTCTGCGCGTAATCTGCTGCTTGCAAACA
AAAAAACCACCGCTACCAGCGGTGGTTTGTTTGCCGGATCAAGAGCTACCAACTCTTTTTCCGAAGGTAA
CTGGCTTCAGCAGAGCGCAGATACCAAATACTGTCCTTCTAGTGTAGCCGTAGTTAGGCCACCACTTCAA
GAACTCTGTAGCACCGCCTACATACCTCGCTCTGCTAATCCTGTTACCAGTGGCTGCTGCCAGTGGCGAT
AAGTCGTGTCTTACCGGGTTGGACTCAAGACGATAGTTACCGGATAAGGCGCAGCGGTCGGGCTGAACGG
GGGGTTCGTGCACACAGCCCAGCTTGGAGCGAACGACCTACACCGAACTGAGATACCTACAGCGTGAGCT
ATGAGAAAGCGCCACGCTTCCCGAAGGGAGAAAGGCGGACAGGTATCCGGTAAGCGGCAGGGTCGGAACA
GGAGAGCGCACGAGGGAGCTTCCAGGGGGAAACGCCTGGTATCTTTATAGTCCTGTCGGGTTTCGCCACC
TCTGACTTGAGCGTCGATTTTTGTGATGCTCGTCAGGGGGGCGGAGCCTATGGAAAAACGCCAGCAACGC
GGCCTTTTTACGGTTCCTGGCCTTTTGCTGGCCTTTTGCTCACATGTTCTTTCCTGCGTTATCCCCTGAT
TCTGTGGATAACCGTATTACCGCCTTTGAGTGAGCTGATACCGCTCGCCGCAGCCGAACGACCGAGCGCA
GCGAGTCAGTGAGCGAGGAAGCGGAAGAGCGCCTGATGCGGTATTTTCTCCTTACGCATCTGTGCGGTAT
TTCACACCGCAATGGTGCACTCTCAGTACAATCTGCTCTGATGCCGCATAGTTAAGCCAGTATACACTCC
GCTATCGCTACGTGACTGGGTCATGGCTGCGCCCCGACACCCGCCAACACCCGCTGACGCGCCCTGACGG
GCTTGTCTGCTCCCGGCATCCGCTTACAGACAAGCTGTGACCGTATCCGGGAGCTGCATGTGTCAGAGGT
TTTCACCGTCATCACCGAAACGCGCGAGGCAGCTGCGGTAAAGCTCATCAGCGTGGTCGTGAAGCGATTC
ACAGATGTCTGCCTGTTCATCCGCGTCCAGCTCGTTGAGTTTCTCCAGAAGCGTTAATGTCTGGCTTCTG
ATAAAGCGGGCCATGTTAAGGGCGGTTTTTTCCTGTTTGGTCACTGATGCCTCCGTGTAAGGGGGATTTC
TGTTCATGGGGGTAATGATACCGATGAAACGAGAGAGGATGCTCACGATACGGGTTACTGATGATGAACA
TGCCCGGTTACTGGAACGTTGTGAGGGTAAACAACTGGCGGTATGGATGCGGCGGGACCAGAGAAAAATC
ACTCAGGGTCAATGCCAGCGCTTCGTTAATACAGATGTAGGTGTTCCACAGGGTAGCCAGCAGCATCCTG
CGATGCAGATCCGGAACATAATGGTGCAGGGCGCTGACTTCCGCGTTTCCAGACTTTACGAAACACGGAA
ACCGAAAACCATTCATGTTGTTGCTCAGGTCGCAGACGTTTTGCAGCAGCAGTCGCTTCACGTTCGCTCG
CGTATCGGTGATTCATTCTGCTAACCAGTAAGGCAACCCCGCCAGCCTAGCCGGGTCCTCAACGACAGGA
GCACGATCATGCGCACCCGTGGGGCCGCCATGCCGGCGATAATGGCCTGCTTCTCGCCGAAACGTTTGGT
GGCGGGACCAGTGACGAAGGCTTGAGCGAGGGCGTGCAAGATTCCGAATACCGCAAGCGACAGGCCGATC
ATCGTCGCGCTCCAGCGAAAGCGGTCCTCGCCGAAAATGACCCAGAGCGCTGCCGGCACCTGTCCTACGA
GTTGCATGATAAAGAAAACAGTCATAAGTGCGGCGACGATAGTCATGCCCCGCGCCCACCGGAAGGAGCT
GACTGGGTTGAAGGCTCTCAAGGGCATCGGTCGAGATCCCGGTGCCTAATGAGTGAGCTAACTTACATTA
ATTGCGTTGCGCTCACTGCCCGCTTTCCAGTCGGGAAACCTGTCGTGCCAGCTGCATTAATGAATCGGCC
AACGCGCGGGGAGAGGCGGTTTGCGTATTGGGCGCCAGGGTGGTTTTTCTTTTCACCAGTGATACGGGCA
ACAGCTGATTGCCCTTCACCGCCTGGCCCTGAGAGAGTTGCAGCAAGCGGTCCACGCTGGTTTGCCCCAG
CAGGCGAAAATCCTGTTTGATGGTGGTTAACGGCGGGATATAACATGAGCTGTCCTCGGTATCGTCGTAT
CCCACTACCGAGATATCCGCACCAACGCGCAGCCCGGACTCGGTAATGGCGCGCATTGCGCCCAGCGCCA
TCTGATCGTTGGCAACCAGCATCGCAGTGGGAACGATGCCCTCATTCAGCATTTGCATGGTTTGTTGAAA
ACCGGACATGGCACTCCAGTCGCCTTCCCGTTCCGCTATCGGCTGAATTTGATTGCGAGTGAGATATTTA
TGCCAGCCAGCCAGACGCAGACGCGCCGAGACAGAACTTAATGGGCCCGCTAACAGCGCGATTTGCTGGT
GACCCAATGCGACCAGATGCTCCACGCCCAGTCGCGTACCGTCCTCATGGGAGAAAATAATACTGTTGAT
GGGTGTCTGGTCAGAGACATCAAGAAATAACGCCGGAACATTAGTGCAGGCAGCTTCCACAGCAATGGCA
TCCTGGTCATCCAGCGGATAGTTAATGATCAGCCCACTGACGCGTTGCGCGAGAAGATTGTGCACCGCCG
CTTTACAGGCTTCGACGCCGCTTCGTTCTACCATCGACACCACCACGCTGGCACCCAGTTGATCGGCGCG
AGATTTAATCGCCGCGACAATTTGCGACGGCGCGTGCAGGGCCAGACTGGAGGTGGCAACGCCAATCAGC
AACGACTGTTTGCCCGCCAGTTGTTGTGCCACGCGGTTGGGAATGTAATTCAGCTCCGCCATCGCCGCTT
CCACTTTTTCCCGCGTTTTCGCAGAAACGTGGCTGGCCTGGTTCACCACGCGGGAAACGGTCTGATAAGA
GACACCGGCATACTCTGCGACATCGTATAACGTTACTGGTTTCACATTCACCACCCTGAATTGACTCTCT
TCCGGGCGCTATCATGCCATACCGCGAAAGGTTTTGCGCCATTCGATGGTGTCCGGGATCTCGACGCTCT
CCCTTATGCGACTCCTGCATTAGGAAGCAGCCCAGTAGTAGGTTGAGGCCGTTGAGCACCGCCGCCGCAA
GGAATGGTGCATGCAAGGAGATGGCGCCCAACAGTCCCCCGGCCACGGGGCCTGCCACCATACCCACGCC
GAAACAAGCGCTCATGAGCCCGAAGTGGCGAGCCCGATCTTCCCCATCGGTGATGTCGGCGATATAGGCG
CCAGCAACCGCACCTGTGGCGCCGGTGATGCCGGCCACGATGCGTCCGGCGTAGAGGATCGAGATCTCGA
TCCCGCGAAATTAATACGACTCACTATAGGGGAATTGTGAGCGGATAACAATTCCCCTCTAGAAATAATT
TTGTTTAACTTTAAGAAGGAGATATACATATGGCTAGCATGACTGGTGGACAGCAAATGGGTCGCATGGC
CGGAGGGAGCGATAAAATTATTCACCTGACTGACGACAGTTTTGACACGGATGTACTCAAAGCGGACGGG
GCGATCCTCGTCGATTTCTGGGCAGAGTGGTGCGGTCCGTGCAAAATGATCGCCCCGATTCTGGATGAAA
TCGCTGACGAATATCAGGGCAAACTGACCGTTGCAAAACTGAACATCGATCAAAACCCTGGCACTGCGCC
GAAATATGGCATCCGTGGTATCCCGACTCTGCTGCTGTTCAAAAACGGTGAAGTGGCGGCAACCAAAGTG
GGTGCACTGTCTAAAGGTCAGTTGAAAGAGTTCCTCGACGCTAACCTGGCCGGTTCTGGTTCTGGCCATA
TGCACCATCATCATCATCATTCTTCTGGTGAGAATCTTTATTTTCAGGGCGCCATGGGTAATTCTGTTGT
CACATGGAATTCCATGATTAGGGGCTACGCTAGAAGCGGCCAGCCCGAGGAAGCTCTGAGCCTCTTCTCC
CAGATGAGAAGGAGCGGCATCAAGCCCGATAGCTATACCTTCCCCTTCGTGCTGAAGGCTTGCGCTTCTC
TGAGCAGCCTCGAGGAAGGAAAACAAATCCACGCCCACGTCATTAAATCCGGCTTCGAGTCCGATGTCTA
CGTGCAGAGCTCCCTCATTGATATGTACGCCAAGTGCGGATCTCTGGAGGACGCCAGAAAAGTGTTTGAC
GAGATGCCCGAGAGGAATGTCGTGAGCTGGAACGCTATGATCAGCGGCTATGCCCAGAATGGACAATCCG
AAGAAGCTCTGGAGCTGTTTAGAGAGATGCAGAAAGAGGGCATCAAGCCTTCCGAGTTTACCTTTTGCTC
CGTGCTGAAGGCTTGCGCCTCTCTGGGATCTCTGGAGATGGGCAAGCAAATTCACGGCTATGTGATCAAG
TCCGGCTTTGAGTCCATCGTGTTCGTGGGAAACGCCCTCATTGACATGTATGCCAAGTGCGGCTCTCTGG
AGGATGCTAGAAAGGTCTTTGATGAGATGCCCGAAAGGACCGTTGTGAGCTGGACCGCCATGATCTCCGG
ATACGCCCAGAACGGACAGAGCGAGGAGGCCCTCGAGCTCTTCAGAGAGATGCAGAGGGAGGGCGTGAAA
CCCGACGAAGTGACACTGCCTTCCGTGCTCTCCGCTTGCGCCAATCTGGGCGCTCTGGAGCAAGGCAAAC
AGATCCATGCCTACGTCATCAAGAACGGCTTTGAATCCGATGTGTTTGTGGGCTCCGCTCTGATCGACAT
GTACGCTAAATGCGGCTCCATCGAGGAGGCTAGGAAAGTGTTCGATGAAATGCCCGAGAAAGACGTTGTG
GCTTGGAACTCAATGATAAAAGGTTATGGAATGAACCATGAAGGCAAAATGGCCGTCCAATGTTTCGAAG
ATATGCAAAAACAAGGTGTAAAGCCTTCCGCCGTCACTTTTACCTGTTTGCTGACCGCCTGTTCTCACGC
CAGCCTCGTCAGCGAAGGGCAGGAGTATTTTAAAATGATGCGAGAAGAGTACGGGATCGCTCCGAGGGTG
GAACATTACGGCTGCATGGTCGATCTGCTTGCTCGGAGTGGCCATCTGTATGAAGCTGAAAAGTTCCTGG
AGATGCTCTGTCCTCCCAACGAAGGGACATGGGGGGCCCTCCTCAGCGCTTGTAAGACTTATGGCGAGGT
GGAGCTTGGTCTGAGGTGCTTTCAGCAGCTCGTGCAGCTTAACCCAGAAAGTGCCGCCTGGTACGTGCTT
ATGGCTGACATATACGCTGGCGCCGGGCGGTGGGACGACGCATACCGGATCGAAGAGCTGAGGAAACATG
CCGGAGCCAAGAAGAAACCTGCCTCCGCATTGATTGAAGTGAACAAAAAAGTGCACGAATTTGTGGTCGG
CAATAATCAGAGCGAGGAGATCAGTGCGATGCTTAAGTCTCTCAACTCTAGAATGAAGGAGGAGGGCCAT
GTACCCAATCTGGATCTGGTTCTCAAACCCGTGTCAGATGAGGAGAAAGAGGCAGCGCTGTGTGAGCACG
CAGAGAAGTTGGCAATTGCATTCGGCTTGCTGAATACGCCACAGGGACAGACCCTGCGCGTTACAAAGAA
CCTGAGAATGGCCAATGACGCCCACAATGCGTCAAAGATCATCTCCAAGATTGAGCGCAGAGAGATTATC
CTGCGCGATGATTGCTGCATTCACCACTTCAAGGACGGACTGTGCTCCTGCGGAGACATGTTCTAACTCG
AGAAATAGAAGGAACATGTATTACACGTGCAAAATCTGAGAGCTAGCACCACCACCACCACCACTGAGAT
CCGGCTGCTAACAAAGCCCGAAAGGAAGCTGAGTTGGCTGCTGCCACCGCTGAGCAATAACTAGCATAAC
CCCTTGGGGCCTCTAAACGGGTCTTGAGGGGTTTTTTGCTGAAAGGAGGAACTATATCCGGAT
